Addgene plasmid #40436: LRRK2_1867_2161_L1914A
Depositing lab: Michael J Fox Foundation MJFF. Depositing organization: Michael J Fox Foundation.
Backbone
  Vector backbone: pEMB017
  Backbone manufacturer: Emerald
  Vector type: Baculovirus
Growth in bacteria
  Bacterial resistance: Ampicillin, 100 μg/mL
  Growth temperature: 37°C
  Growth strain: Top10
  Copy number: High Copy
Gene/Insert
  Gene/Insert name: LRRK2
  Species: H. sapiens (human)
  Mutation: aa1867_2161; L1914A
  Entrez Gene: LRRK2 (a.k.a. AURA17, DARDARIN, PARK8, RIPK7, ROCO2)
  Promoter: polH
  Tag / fusion protein: HisTev (N terminal on insert); GST-Tev (N terminal on insert)
  Cloning method: Restriction Enzyme; 5′ cloning site BamHI (destroyed during cloning); 3′ cloning site HindIII (destroyed during cloning)
  Sequencing primers: 5′ DSP2466For:GAATTTCGTCGACAGATC; 3′ DSP2466Rev:AATAACCCGGATCAGCTT
Terms and licenses: Academic/Nonprofit Terms; Industry Terms
How to cite: LRRK2_1867_2161_L1914A was a gift from Michael J Fox Foundation MJFF (Addgene plasmid # 40436 ; http://n2t.net/addgene:40436 ; RRID:Addgene_40436)
