[The description below was written by a language model from this plasmid's Addgene catalogue record and pLannotate feature annotations shown in this document.]
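Description:
LRRK2_1867_2161_L1914A is a baculovirus transfer plasmid built on the pEMB017 backbone (Emerald) for producing a fragment of human LRRK2 in insect cells. In bacteria it is maintained through a high-copy ColE1/pUC-type origin and selected with ampicillin via the β-lactamase gene. An f1 phage origin and a residual lacZα fragment are also present. The expression region is flanked by AcMNPV sequences, with lef2 and ORF603 on one side and the ORF1629 recombination region on the other. These flanks allow homologous recombination with baculoviral DNA, which places the cassette at the polyhedrin locus and generates recombinant virus.

The payload is driven by the very late polyhedrin (polH) promoter and encodes Schistosoma japonicum GST fused upstream of LRRK2 residues 1867–2161, which carry an L1914A substitution. The annotated LRRK2 fragment of 885 nt matches this 295-residue span. The catalogue lists His-TEV and GST-TEV as N-terminal tags, implying that the affinity handles can be removed with TEV protease. However, the feature table annotates only the GST upstream of the insert and places a short His-tag fragment just downstream of the LRRK2 coding region, so the exact arrangement of the His tag is not settled by the record. A divergently oriented p6.9 late promoter drives E. coli β-glucuronidase (GUS), which gives a colorimetric marker for identifying recombinant virus.

The record does not state the purpose of the L1914A mutation. The design points to affinity purification of this LRRK2 segment, a protein linked to Parkinson's disease (PARK8), for biochemical or structural work.
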