Features (pLannotate 1.2.2; 15 found; start..end, strand, type, name):
    329..453     +  CDS            lef2: baculovirus late expression factor 2
    491..1096    +  CDS            ORF603: baculovirus ORF603 protein
   1167..2972    -  CDS            GUS: β-glucuronidase; uidA (or gusA) from E. coli
   2987..3302    -  promoter       p6.9 promoter: Autographa californica p6.9; baculovirus late basic protein promoter
   3317..3408    +  promoter       polyhedrin promoter: polh from Autographa californica; promoter for the baculovirus polyhedrin gene
   3469..4122    +  CDS            GST26_SCHJA: Experimental evidence at protein level: Swiss-Prot protein existence level 1. GST isoenzymes appear to play a central role in the parasite detoxification system. Other functions are also suspected including a role in increasing the solubility of haematin in the parasite gut. From Schistosoma japonicum (Blood fluke).
   4222..5106    +  CDS            LRRK2 (fragment): LRRK2_HUMAN - Also known as PARK8. Experimental evidence at protein level: Swiss-Prot protein existence level 1. Serine/threonine-protein kinase which phosphorylates a broad range of proteins involved in multiple processes such as neuronal plasticity, autophagy, and vesicle trafficking (PubMed:20949042, PubMed:22012985, PubMed:26824392, PubMed:29125462, PubMed:28720718, PubMed:29127255, PubMed:30398148, PubMed:29212815, PubMed:30635421, PubMed:21850687, PubMed:23395371, PubMed:17114044, PubMed:24687852, PubMed:26014385, PubMed:25201882). Is a key regulator of RAB GTPases by regulating the GTP/
   5135..5152    +  CDS            9xHis (fragment): 9xHis affinity tag
   5189..6546    +  misc_recomb    baculovirus recombination region (ORF1629): contains part of ORF1629
   6544..6621    -  CDS            P61 (fragment): P78_NPVAC - Experimental evidence at protein level: Swiss-Prot protein existence level 1. Plays a role in the transport of the nucleocapsids from the cytoplasm toward the host nucleus together with the host actin- polymerizing Arp2/3 complex. From Autographa californica nuclear polyhedrosis virus (AcMNPV).
   6809..7397    -  rep_origin     ori: high-copy-number ColE1/pMB1/pBR322/pUC origin of replication
   7568..8428    -  CDS            AmpR: β-lactamase; bla; confers resistance to ampicillin, carbenicillin, and related antibiotics
   8429..8533    -  promoter       AmpR promoter: bla
   8560..9015    +  rep_origin     f1 ori (sequence partly withheld): f1 bacteriophage origin of replication; arrow indicates direction of (+) strand synthesis
   9020..1       -  CDS            lacZα (fragment) (across the origin): LacZα fragment of β-galactosidase; lacZ fragment
>Addgene plasmid #40436 | LRRK2_1867_2161_L1914A | depositor full sequence | sequence record 52113 | LRRK2_1867_2161_L1914A sequence 9085 bps
GGAACGGCTCCGCCCACTATTAATGAAATTAAAAATTCCAATTTTAAAAAACGCAGCAAGAGAAACATTT
GTATGAAAGAATGCGTAGAAGGAAAGAAAAATGTCGTCGACATGCTGAACAACAAGATTAATATGCCTCC
GTGTATAAAAAAAATATTGAACGATTTGAAAGAAAACAATGTACCGCGCGGCGGTATGTACAGGAAGAGG
TTTATACTAAACTGTTACATTGCAAACGTGGTTTCGTGTGCCAAGTGTGAAAACCGATGTTTAATCAAGG
CTCTGACGCATTTCTACAACCACGACTCCAAGTGTGTGGGTGAAGTCATGCATCTTTTAATCAAATCCCA
AGATGTGTATAAACCACCAAACTGCCAAAAAATGAAAACTGTCGACAAGCTCTGTCCGTTTGCTGGCAAC
TGCAAGGGTCTCAATCCTATTTGTAATTATTGAATAATAAAACAATTATAAATGCTAAATTTGTTTTTTA
TTAACGATACAAACCAAACGCAACAAGAACATTTGTAGTATTATCTATAATTGAAAACGCGTAGTTATAA
TCGCTGAGGTAATATTTAAAATCATTTTCAAATGATTCACAGTTAATTTGCGACAATATAATTTTATTTT
CACATAAACTAGACGCCTTGTCGTCTTCTTCTTCGTATTCCTTCTCTTTTTCATTTTTCTCTTCATAAAA
ATTAACATAGTTATTATCGTATCCATATATGTATCTATCGTATAGAGTAAATTTTTTGTTGTCATAAATA
TATATGTCTTTTTTAATGGGGTGTATAGTACCGCTGCGCATAGTTTTTCTGTAATTTACAACAGTGCTAT
TTTCTGGTAGTTCTTCGGAGTGTGTTGCTTTAATTATTAAATTTATATAATCAATGAATTTGGGATCGTC
GGTTTTGTACAATATGTTGCCGGCATAGTACGCAGCTTCTTCTAGTTCAATTACACCATTTTTTAGCAGC
ACCGGATTAACATAACTTTCCAAAATGTTGTACGAACCGTTAAACAAAAACAGTTCACCTCCCTTTTCTA
TACTATTGTCTGCGAGCAGTTGTTTGTTGTTAAAAATAACAGCCATTGTAATGAGACGCACAAACTAATA
TCACAAACTGGAAATGTCTATCAATATATAGTTGCTGATCAGATCCTCATTGTTTGCCTCCCTGCTGCGG
TTTTTCACCGAAGTTCATGCCAGTCCAGCGTTTTTGCAGCAGAAAAGCCGCCGACTTCGGTTTGCGGTCG
CGAGTGAAGATCCCTTTCTTGTTACCGCCAACGCGCAATATGCCTTGCGAGGTCGCAAAATCGGCGAAAT
TCCATACCTGTTCACCGACGACGGCGCTGACGCGATCAAAGACGCGGTGATACATATCCAGCCATGCACA
CTGATACTCTTCACTCCACATGTCGGTGTACATTGAGTGCAGCCCGGCTAACGTATCCACGCCGTATTCG
GTGATGATAATCGGCTGATGCAGTTTCTCCTGCCAGGCCAGAAGTTCTTTTTCCAGTACCTTCTCTGCCG
TTTCCAAATCGCCGCTTTGGACATACCATCCGTAATAACGGTTCAGGCACAGCACATCAAAGAGATCGCT
GATGGTATCGGTGTGAGCGTCGCAGAACATTACATTGACGCAGGTGATCGGACGCGTCGGGTCGAGTTTA
CGCGTTGCTTCCGCCAGTGGCGCGAAATATTCCCGTGCACCTTGCGGACGGGTATCCGGTTCGTTGGCAA
TACTCCACATCACCACGCTTGGGTGGTTTTTGTCACGCGCTATCAGCTCTTTAATCGCCTGTAAGTGCGC
TTGCTGAGTTTCCCCGTTGACTGCCTCTTCGCTGTACAGTTCTTTCGGCTTGTTGCCCGCTTCGAAACCA
ATGCCTAAAGAGAGCGAAAAGCCGACAGCAGCAGTTTCATCAATCACCACGATGCCATGTTCATCTGCCC
AGTCGAGCATCTCTTCAGCGTAAGGGTAATGCGAGGTACGGTAGGAGTTGGCCCCAATCCAGTCCATTAA
TGCGTGGTCGTGCACCATCAGCACGTTATCGAATCCTTTGCCACGTAAGTCCGCATCTTCATGACGACCA
AAGCCAGTAAAGTAGAACGGTTTGTGGTTAATCAGGAACTGTTGGCCCTTCACTGCCACTGACCGGATGC
CGACGCGAAGCGGGTAGATATCACACTCTGTCTGGCTTTTGGCTGTGACGCACAGTTCATAGAGATAACC
TTCACCCGGTTGCCAGAGGTGCGGATTCACCACTTGCAAAGTCCCGCTAGTGCCTTGTCCAGTTGCAACC
ACCTGTTGATCCGCATCACGCAGTTCAACGCTGACATCACCATTGGCCACCACCTGCCAGTCAACAGACG
CGTGGTTACAGTCTTGCGCGACATGCGTCACCACGGTGATATCGTCCACCCAGGTGTTCGGCGTGGTGTA
GAGCATTACGCTGCGATGGATTCCGGCATAGTTAAAGAAATCATGGAAGTAAGACTGCTTTTTCTTGCCG
TTTTCGTCGGTAATCACCATTCCCGGCGGGATAGTCTGCCAGTTCAGTTCGTTGTTCACACAAACGGTGA
TACGTACACTTTTCCCGGCAATAACATACGGCGTGACATCGGCTTCAAATGGCGTATAGCCGCCCTGATG
CTCCATCACTTCCTGATTATTGACCCACACTTTGCCGTAATGAGTGACCGCATCGAAACGCAGCACGATA
CGCTGGCCTGCCCAACCTTTCGGTATAAAGACTTCGCGCTGATACCAGACGTTGCCCGCATAATTACGAA
TATCTGCATCGGCGAACTGATCGTTAAAACTGCCTGGCACAGCAATTGCCCGGCTTTCTTGTAACGCGCT
TTCCCACCAACGCTGATCAATTCCACAGTTTTCGCGATCCAGACTGAATGCCCACAGGCCGTCGAGTTTT
TTGATTTCACGGGTTGGGGTTTCTACAGGACGGACCATATTTATAGGTGTAATTTATGTAGCTGTAATTT
TTACCTTATTAATATTTTTTACGCTTTGCATTCGACGACTGAACTCCCAAATATATGTTTAACTCGTCTT
GGTCGTTTGAATTTTTGTTGCTGTGTTTCCTAATATTTTCCATCACCTTAAATATGTTATTGTAATCCTC
AATGTTGAACTTGCAATTGGACACGGCATAGTTTTCCATAGTCGTGTAAAACATGGTATTGGCTGCATTG
TAATACATCCGACTGAGCGGGTACGGATCTATGTGTTTGAGCAGCCTGTTCAAAAACTCTGCATCGTCGC
AAAACGGAATTTCGTCGACAGATCTGATCATGGAGATAATTAAAATGATAACCATCTCGCAAATAAATAA
GTATTTTACTGTTTTCGTAACAGTTTTGTAATAAAAAAACCTATAAATATAGGATCTATGCACCACCATC
ACCACCATCACCACGAGAACCTTTATTTCCAAGGATCAATGGCACCGATCCTGGGGTATTGGAAGATCAA
GGGCCTAGTGCAGCCCACTCGTCTGCTCCTGGAGTACCTAGAAGAGAAGTATGAGGAGCACCTTTATGAG
CGGGACGAGGGTGACAAGTGGCGCAATAAGAAATTCGAGCTAGGCTTGGAATTCCCCAATCTGCCTTATT
ACATCGATGGCGACGTTAAGTTGACTCAGTCCATGGCCATCATCCGCTACATCGCCGACAAGCACAATAT
GCTAGGCGGGTGCCCGAAGGAGCGAGCTGAGATCTCTATGTTGGAAGGGGCCGTGCTGGATATCCGCTAC
GGCGTGAGCCGCATTGCATACTCAAAGGATTTCGAGACCCTCAAGGTTGACTTCCTGTCAAAGCTGCCTG
AAATGCTAAAGATGTTCGAAGACCGTCTCTGTCATAAGACCTACCTGAACGGGGACCACGTGACACACCC
GGACTTTATGTTGTATGACGCTCTGGACGTCGTGCTTTATATGGACCCTATGTGCCTGGACGCTTTTCCC
AAACTAGTGTGTTTCAAGAAACGTATCGAAGCTATCCCTCAGATTGATAAGTACCTGAAGTCCTCAAAGT
ACATCGCCTGGCCCCTTCAAGGTTGGCAAGCCACATTTGGCGGTGGCGACCATCCTCCCAAGTCAGACCT
AGTGCCTAGGCACAACCAGACCAGCCTATATAAGAAAGCCGGGTCAGCTGCCGCTGTGCTGGAGGAGAAC
CTGTATTTCCAGGGCGGATCCAACATCATGCTCAACAACGATGAGCTCGAATTTGAACAAGCTCCAGAAT
TCCTGCTCGGCGACGGCTCTTTCGGCTCCGTATACCGTGCTGCTTATGAAGGCGAAGAAGTCGCCGTAAA
GATCTTCAACAAGCACACCTCGGCTCGTCTGCTCCGTCAGGAACTGGTCGTTCTGTGTCATCTGCACCAT
CCGAGCCTCATCTCCCTGCTGGCCGCTGGCATCCGTCCTCGTATGCTGGTGATGGAGCTGGCATCCAAGG
GCTCTCTCGACCGCCTGCTGCAGCAGGACAAGGCTTCTCTGACCCGTACTCTGCAGCATCGTATCGCTCT
GCATGTAGCTGACGGCCTGCGTTATCTTCATTCTGCAATGATCATTTATCGCGACCTGAAACCTCATAAT
GTACTGCTGTTTACTCTGTACCCGAACGCTGCCATCATCGCTAAGATTGCAGACTATGGTATTGCGCAGT
ACTGCTGCCGCATGGGCATTAAAACAAGCGAAGGTACGCCGGGTTTCCGTGCTCCAGAAGTGGCTCGTGG
CAACGTTATTTACAACCAGCAAGCTGACGTTTACTCGTTCGGTCTGCTCCTGTACGATATCCTGACTACC
GGCGGCCGTATCGTAGAAGGTCTGAAGTTCCCTAACGAATTCGACGAACTGGAAATCCAGGGCAAGCTGC
CAGACCCGGTTAAAGAATACGGTTGCGCTCCGTGGCCGATGGTAGAGAAGCTCATCAAACAGTGCCTTAA
AGAAAACCCTCAGGAACGTCCAACCTCTGCTCAAGTGTTCGACATCCTTAACAGCGCTGAACTCGTCTGT
CTGACTCGCCGTATTCTCCTGCCTAAGAATGTTATCGTGGAATGTATGGTTGCTACTCACCATAACTGAT
GATAAGCTTTAGTAAGCACTCGAGCACCACCACCACCACCACTAACCTAGGTAGCTGAGCGCATGCAAGC
TGATCCGGGTTATTAGTACATTTATTAAGCGCTAGATTCTGTGCGTTGTTGATTTACAGACAATTGTTGT
ACGTATTTTAATAATTCATTAAATTTATAATCTTTAGGGTGGTATGTTAGAGCGAAAATCAAATGATTTT
CAGCGTCTTTATATCTGAATTTAAATATTAAATCCTCAATAGATTTGTAAAATAGGTTTCGATTAGTTTC
AAACAAGGGTTGTTTTTCCGAACCGATGGCTGGACTATCTAATGGATTTTCGCTCAACGCCACAAAACTT
GCCAAATCTTGTAGCAGCAATCTAGCTTTGTCGATATTCGTTTGTGTTTTGTTTTGTAATAAAGGTTCGA
CGTCGTTCAAAATATTATGCGCTTTTGTATTTCTTTCATCACTGTCGTTAGTGTACAATTGACTCGACGT
AAACACGTTAAATAGAGCTTGGACATATTTAACATCGGGCGTGTTAGCTTTATTAGGCCGATTATCGTCG
TCGTCCCAACCCTCGTCGTTAGAAGTTGCTTCCGAAGACGATTTTGCCATAGCCACACGACGCCTATTAA
TTGTGTCGGCTAACACGTCCGCGATCAAATTTGTAGTTGAGCTTTTTGGAATTATTTCTGATTGCGGGCG
TTTTTGGGCGGGTTTCAATCTAACTGTGCCCGATTTTAATTCAGACAACACGTTAGAAAGCGATGGTGCA
GGCGGTGGTAACATTTCAGACGGCAAATCTACTAATGGCGGCGGTGGTGGAGCTGATGATAAATCTACCA
TCGGTGGAGGCGCAGGCGGGGCTGGCGGCGGAGGCGGAGGCGGAGGTGGTGGCGGTGATGCAGACGGCGG
TTTAGGCTCAAATGTCTCTTTAGGCAACACAGTCGGCACCTCAACTATTGTACTGGTTTCGGGCGCCGTT
TTTGGTTTGACCGGTCTGAGACGAGTGCGATTTTTTTCGTTTCTAATAGCTTCCAACAATTGTTGTCTGT
CGTCTAAAGGTGCAGCGGGTTGAGGTTCCGTCGGCATTGGTGGAGCGGGCGGCAATTCAGACATCGATGG
TGGTGGTGGTGGTGGAGGCGCTGGAATGTTAGGCACGGGAGAAGGTGGTGGCGGCGGTGCCGCCGGTATA
ATTTGTTCTGGTTTAGTTTGTTCGCGCACGATTGTGGGCACCGGCGCAGGCGCCGCTGGCTGCACAACGG
AAGGTCGTCTGCTTCGAGGCAGCGCTTGGGGTGGTGGCAATTCAATATTATAATTGGAATACAAATCGTA
AAAATCTGCTATAAGCATTGTAATTTCGCTATCGTTTACCGTGCCGATATTTAACAACCGCTCAATGTAA
GCAATTGTATTGTAAAGAGATTGTCTCAAGCTCGGATCGATCCCGCACGCCGATAACAAGCCTTTTCATT
TTTACTACAGCATTGTAGTGGCGAGACACTTCGCTGTCGTCGAGGTTTAAACGCTTCCTCGCTCACTGAC
TCGCTGCGCTCGGTCGTTCGGCTGCGGCGAGCGGTATCAGCTCACTCAAAGGCGGTAATACGGTTATCCA
CAGAATCAGGGGATAACGCAGGAAAGAACATGTGAGCAAAAGGCCAGCAAAAGGCCAGGAACCGTAAAAA
GGCCGCGTTGCTGGCGTTTTTCCATAGGCTCCGCCCCCCTGACGAGCATCACAAAAATCGACGCTCAAGT
CAGAGGTGGCGAAACCCGACAGGACTATAAAGATACCAGGCGTTTCCCCCTGGAAGCTCCCTCGTGCGCT
CTCCTGTTCCGACCCTGCCGCTTACCGGATACCTGTCCGCCTTTCTCCCTTCGGGAAGCGTGGCGCTTTC
TCATAGCTCACGCTGTAGGTATCTCAGTTCGGTGTAGGTCGTTCGCTCCAAGCTGGGCTGTGTGCACGAA
CCCCCCGTTCAGCCCGACCGCTGCGCCTTATCCGGTAACTATCGTCTTGAGTCCAACCCGGTAAGACACG
ACTTATCGCCACTGGCAGCAGCCACTGGTAACAGGATTAGCAGAGCGAGGTATGTAGGCGGTGCTACAGA
GTTCTTGAAGTGGTGGCCTAACTACGGCTACACTAGAAGGACAGTATTTGGTATCTGCGCTCTGCTGAAG
CCAGTTACCTTCGGAAAAAGAGTTGGTAGCTCTTGATCCGGCAAACAAACCACCGCTGGTAGCGGTGGTT
TTTTTGTTTGCAAGCAGCAGATTACGCGCAGAAAAAAAGGATCTCAAGAAGATCCTTTGATCTTTTCTAC
GGGGTCTGACGCTCAGTGGAACGAAAACTCACGTTAAGGGATTTTGGTCATGAGATTATCAAAAAGGATC
TTCACCTAGATCCTTTTAAATTAAAAATGAAGTTTTAAATCAATCTAAAGTATATATGAGTAAACTTGGT
CTGACAGTTACCAATGCTTAATCAGTGAGGCACCTATCTCAGCGATCTGTCTATTTCGTTCATCCATAGT
TGCCTGACTCCCCGTCGTGTAGATAACTACGATACGGGAGGGCTTACCATCTGGCCCCAGTGCTGCAATG
ATACCGCGAGACCCACGCTCACCGGCTCCAGATTTATCAGCAATAAACCAGCCAGCCGGAAGGGCCGAGC
GCAGAAGTGGTCCTGCAACTTTATCCGCCTCCATCCAGTCTATTAATTGTTGCCGGGAAGCTAGAGTAAG
TAGTTCGCCAGTTAATAGTTTGCGCAACGTTGTTGCCATTGCTACAGGCATCGTGGTGTCACGCTCGTCG
TTTGGTATGGCTTCATTCAGCTCCGGTTCCCAACGATCAAGGCGAGTTACATGATCCCCCATGTTGTGCA
AAAAAGCGGTTAGCTCCTTCGGTCCTCCGATCGTTGTCAGAAGTAAGTTGGCCGCAGTGTTATCACTCAT
GGTTATGGCAGCACTGCATAATTCTCTTACTGTCATGCCATCCGTAAGATGCTTTTCTGTGACTGGTGAG
TACTCAACCAAGTCATTCTGAGAATAGTGTATGCGGCGACCGAGTTGCTCTTGCCCGGCGTCAATACGGG
ATAATACCGCGCCACATAGCAGAACTTTAAAAGTGCTCATCATTGGAAAACGTTCTTCGGGGCGAAAACT
CTCAAGGATCTTACCGCTGTTGAGATCCAGTTCGATGTAACCCACTCGTGCACCCAACTGATCTTCAGCA
TCTTTTACTTTCACCAGCGTTTCTGGGTGAGCAAAAACAGGAAGGCAAAATGCCGCAAAAAAGGGAATAA
GGGCGACACGGAAATGTTGAATACTCATACTCTTCCTTTTTCAATATTATTGAAGCATTTATCAGGGTTA
TTGTCTCATGAGCGGATACATATTTGAATGTATTTAGAAAAATAAACAAATAGGGGTTCCGCGCACATTT
CCCCGAAAAGTGCCACCTG
[124 nt withheld, positions 8560-8683]
C
[91 nt withheld, positions 8685-8775]
A
[49 nt withheld, positions 8777-8825]
CCTTTGACGTTGGAGTCCACGTTCTTT
[37 nt withheld, positions 8853-8889]
ACCCTATCTCGGTCTATTCTTTTGATTTATAAGGGATTTTGCCGATTTCGGCCTATTGGTTAAAAAATGA
GCTGATTTAACAAAAATTTAACGCGAATTTTAACAAAATATTAACGTTTACAATTTCCCATTCGCCATTC
AGGCTGCGCAACTGTTGGGAAGGGCGATCGGTGCGGGCCTCTTCGCTATTACGCCA
