>Addgene plasmid #40436 | LRRK2_1867_2161_L1914A | addgene partial sequence | sequence record 53215 | DSP2466Rev 5'-AATAACCCGGATCAGCTT-3'
GGTGGTGCTCGAGTGCTTACTAAAGCTTATCATCAGTTATGGTGAGTAGCAACCATACATTCCACGATAA
CATTCTTAGGCAGGAGAATACGGCGAGTCAGACAGACGAGTTCAGCGCTGTTAAGGATGTCGAACACTTG
AGCAGAGGTTGGACGTTCCTGAGGGTTTTCTTTAAGGCACTGTTTGATGAGCTTCTCTACCATCGGCCAC
GGAGCGCAACCGTATTCTTTAACCGGGTCTGGCAGCTTGCCCTGGATTTCCAGTTCGTCGAATTCGTTAG
GGAACTTCAGACCTTCTACGATACGGCCGCCGGTAGTCAGGATATCGTACAGGAGCAGACCGAACGAGTA
AACGTCAGCTTGCTGGTTGTAAATAACGTTGCCACGAGCCACTTCTGGAGCACGGAAACCCGGCGTACCT
TCGCTTGTTTTAATGCCCATGCGGCAGCAGTACTGCGCAATACCATAGTCTGCAATCTTAGCGATGATGG
CAGCGTTCGGGTACAGAGTAAACAGCAGTACATTATGAGGTTTCAGGTCGCGATAAATGATCATTGCAGA
ATGAAGATAACGCAGGCCGTCAGCTACATGCAGAGCGATACGATGCTGCAGAGTACGGGTCAGAGAAGCC
TTGTCCTGCTGCAGCAGGCGGTCGAGAGAGCCCTTGGATGCCAGCTCCATCACCAGCATACGAGGACGGA
TGCCAGCGGCCAGCAGGGAGATGAGGCTCGGATGGTGCAGATGACACAGAACGACCAGTTCCTGACGGAG
CAGACGAGCCGAGGTGTGCTTGTTGAAGATCTTTAC
