>Addgene plasmid #40436 | LRRK2_1867_2161_L1914A | addgene partial sequence | sequence record 53217 | DSP2466For 5'-GAATTTCGTCGACAGATC-3'
AAATAAGTATTTTACTGTTTTCGTAACAGTTTTGTAATAAAAAAACCTATAAATATAGGATCTATGCACC
ACCATCACCACCATCACCACGAGAACCTTTATTTCCAAGGATCAATGGCACCGATCCTGGGGTATTGGAA
GATCAAGGGCCTAGTGCAGCCCACTCGTCTGCTCCTGGAGTACCTAGAAGAGAAGTATGAGGAGCACCTT
TATGAGCGGGACGAGGGTGACAAGTGGCGCAATAAGAAATTCGAGCTAGGCTTGGAATTCCCCAATCTGC
CTTATTACATCGATGGCGACGTTAAGTTGACTCAGTCCATGGCCATCATCCGCTACATCGCCGACAAGCA
CAATATGCTAGGCGGGTGCCCGAAGGAGCGAGCTGAGATCTCTATGTTGGAAGGGGCCGTGCTGGATATC
CGCTACGGCGTGAGCCGCATTGCATACTCAAAGGATTTCGAGACCCTCAAGGTTGACTTCCTGTCAAAGC
TGCCTGAAATGCTAAAGATGTTCGAAGACCGTCTCTGTCATAAGACCTACCTGAACGGGGACCACGTGAC
ACACCCGGACTTTATGTTGTATGACGCTCTGGACGTCGTGCTTTATATGGACCCTATGTGCCTGGACGCT
TTTCCCAAACTAGTGTGTTTCAAGAAACGTATCGAAGCTATCCCTCAGATTGATAAGTACCTGAAGTCCT
CAAAGTACATCGCCTGGCCCCTTCAAGGTTGGCAAGCCACATTTGGCGGTGGCGACCATCCTCCCAAGTC
AGACCTAGTGCCTAGGCACAACCAGACCAGCCTATATAAGAAAGCCGGGTCAGCTGCCGCTGTGCTGGAG
GAGAACCTGTATTTCCAGGGCGGATCCAAC
